>Addgene plasmid #115817 | pscALPS-SIV-MND1 vpr | addgene full sequence | sequence record 232487 | Addgene NGS Result
AATCTGCTTAGGGTTAGGCGTTTTGCGCTGCTTCGCGATGTACGGGCCAGATATACGCGCTGTGGAATGT
GTGTCAGTTAGGGTGTGGAAAGTCCCCAGGCTCCCCAGCAGGCAGAAGTATGCAAAGCATGCATCTCAAT
TAGTCAGCAACCAGGTGTGGAAAGTCCCCAGGCTCCCCAGCAGGCAGAAGTATGCAAAGCATGCATCTCA
ATTAGTCAGCAACCATAGTCCCGCCCCTAACTCCGCCCATCCCGCCCCTAACTCCGCCCAGTTCCGCCCA
TTCTCCGCCCCATGGCTGACTAATTTTTTTTATTTATGCAGAGGCCGAGGCCGCCTCTGCCTCTGAGCTA
TTCCAGAAGTAGTGAGGAGGCTTTTTTGGAGGCCTAGGCTTTTGCAAAAAGCTCGCGTTGACATTGATTA
TTGACTAGTTATTAATAGTAATCAATTACGGGGTCATTAGTTCATAGCCCATATATGGAGTTCCGCGTTA
CATAACTTACGGTAAATGGCCCGCCTGGCTGACCGCCCAACGACCCCCGCCCATTGACGTCAATAATGAC
GTATGTTCCCATAGTAACGCCAATAGGGACTTTCCATTGACGTCAATGGGTGGAGTATTTACGGTAAACT
GCCCACTTGGCAGTACATCAAGTGTATCATATGCCAAGTACGCCCCCTATTGACGTCAATGACGGTAAAT
GGCCCGCCTGGCATTATGCCCAGTACATGACCTTATGGGACTTTCCTACTTGGCAGTACATCTACGTATT
AGTCATCGCTATTACCATGGTGATGCGGTTTTGGCAGTACATCAATGGGCGTGGATAGCGGTTTGACTCA
CGGGGATTTCCAAGTCTCCACCCCATTGACGTCAATGGGAGTTTGTTTTGGCACCAAAATCAACGGGACT
TTCCAAAATGTCGTAACAACTCCGCCCCATTGACGCAAATGGGCGGTAGGCGTGTACGGTGGGAGGTCTA
TATAAGCAGCGCGTTTTGCCTGTACTGGGTCTCTCTGGTTAGACCAGATCTGAGCCTGGGAGCTCTCTGG
CTAACTAGGGAACCCACTGCTTAAGCCTCAATAAAGCTTGCCTTGAGTGCTTCAAGTAGTGTGTGCCCGT
CTGTTGTGTGACTCTGGTAACTAGAGATCCCTCAGACCCTTTTAGTCAGTGTGGAAAATCTCTAGCAGTG
GCGCCCGAACAGGGACTTGAAAGCGAAAGGGAAACCAGAGGAGCTCTCTCGACGCAGGACTCGGCTTGCT
GAAGCGCGCACGGCAAGAGGCGAGGGGCGGCGACTGGTGAGTACGCCAAAAATTTTGACTAGCGGAGGCT
AGAAGGAGAGAGATGGGTGCGAGAGCGTCAGTATTAAGCGGGGGAGAATTAGATCGCGATGGGAAAAAAT
TCGGTTAAGGCCAGGGGGAAAGAAAAAATATAAATTAAAACATATAGTATGGGCAAGCAGGGAGCTAGAA
CGATTCGCAGTTAATCCTGGCCTGTTAGAAACATCAGAAGGCTGTAGACAAATACTGGGACAGCTACAAC
CATCCCTTCAGACAGGATCAGAAGAACTTAGATCATTATATAATACAGTAGCAACCCTCTATTGTGTGCA
TCAAAGGATAGAGATAAAAGACACCAAGGAAGCTTTAGACAAGATAGAGGAAGAGCAAAACAAAAGTAAG
ACCACCGCACAGCAAGCGGCCGGCCGCTGATCTTCAGACCTGGAGGAGGAGATATGAGGGACAATTGGAG
AAGTGAATTATATAAATATAAAGTAGTAAAAATTGAACCATTAGGAGTAGCACCCACCAAGGCAAAGAGA
AGAGTGGTGCAGAGAGAAAAAAGAGCAGTGGGAATAGGAGCTTTGTTCCTTGGGTTCTTGGGAGCAGCAG
GAAGCACTATGGGCGCAGCGTCAATGACGCTGACGGTACAGGCCAGACAATTATTGTCTGGTATAGTGCA
GCAGCAGAACAATTTGCTGAGGGCTATTGAGGCGCAACAGCATCTGTTGCAACTCACAGTCTGGGGCATC
AAGCAGCTCCAGGCAAGAATCCTGGCTGTGGAAAGATACCTAAAGGATCAACAGCTCCTGGGGATTTGGG
GTTGCTCTGGAAAACTCATTTGCACCACTGCTGTGCCTTGGAATGCTAGTTGGAGTAATAAATCTCTGGA
ACAGATTTGGAATCACACGACCTGGATGGAGTGGGACAGAGAATTAACAATTACACAAGCTTAATACACT
CCTTAATTGAAGAATCGCAAAACCAGCAAGAAAAGAATGAACAAGAATTATTGGAATTAGATAAATGGGC
AAGTTTGTGGAATTGGTTTAACATAACAAATTGGCTGTGGTATATAAAATTATTCATAATGATAGTAGGA
GGCTTGGTAGGTTTAAGAATAGTTTTTGCTGTACTTTCTATAGTGAATAGAGTTAGGCAGGGATATTCAC
CATTATCGTTTCAGACCCACCTCCCAACCCCGAGGGGACCCGACAGGCCCGAAGGAATAGAAGAAGAAGG
TGGAGAGAGAGACAGAGACAGATCCATTCGATTAGTGAACGGATCGGCACTGCGTGCGCCAATTCTGCAG
ACAAATGGCAGTATTCATCCACAATTTTAAAAGAAAAGGGGGGATTGGGGGGTACAGTGCAGGGGAAAGA
ATAGTAGACATAATAGCAACAGACATACAAACTAAAGAATTACAAAAACAAATTACAAAAATTCAAAATT
TTCGGGTTTATTACAGGGACAGCAGAGATCCAGTTTGGTTAATTAACTGCAGCCCCGATAAAATAAAAGA
TTTTATTTAGTCTCCAGAAAAAGGGGGGAATGAAAGACCCCACCTGTAGGTTTGGCAAGCTAGCTGCAGT
AACGCCATTTTGCAAGGCATGGAAAAATACCAAACCAAGAATAGAGAAGTTCAGATCAAGGGCGGGTACA
TGAAAATAGCTAACGTTGGGCCAAACAGGATATCTGCGGTGAGCAGTTTCGGCCCCGGCCCGGGGCCAAG
AACAGATGGTCACCGCAGTTTCGGCCCCGGCCCGAGGCCAAGAACAGATGGTCCCCAGATATGGCCCAAC
CCTCAGCAGTTTCTTAAGACCCATCAGATGTTTCCAGGCTCCCCCAAGGACCTGAAATGACCCTGCGCCT
TATTTGAATTAACCAATCAGCCTGCTTCTCGCTTCTGTTCGCGCGCTTCTGCTTCCCGAGCTCTATAAAA
GAGCTCACAACCCCTCACTCGGCGCGCCAGTCCTCCGACAGACTGAGTCGCCCGGGGGTCTAGAGCCGCC
ATGGATTATAAAGATGACGATGACAAAGACTATAAAGACGATGACGACAAAGATTACAAGGACGACGACG
ACAAAGCGGCCGCTATGGGGCAGAAGCGAGACGAGCAGGTATCCGAAGATCAAGGTCCCCCCAGAGAACC
CTATAATCAGTGGCTTGCGGATACGATGGAAGAGATAAAAGAAGAGGCCAGGAAACATTTCCCTCTCATT
ATATTGAACGCCGTTTCTGAATACTGCGTACAGAATACAGGATCTGAAGAAGAAGCATGTGAGAAATTCA
TCACTTTGATGAATAGGGCCATTTGGGTTCACCTCGCTCAAGGGTGCGACGGGACGTTCAGAGAACGGCG
ACCACAACTGCCTCCCAGTGGGTTCAGACCCCGAGGGGACCGCTTGTAACCCGGGGAATTCTCGACCTTG
ACTGGCGGCGCGACCTTGAGGCCTGCGTTCGCCTCAGTTGCCCCCTCTGTGCAATGGGGAGACGCGCCTC
ATCGCTTGACAACGGCCGAAGAGCCGCCGCGCTTCCGTCTCCCGCGTGCGCGCGCCATGCTGCCCACCCC
CGTTCCGCACTGACCCTCCCCCGTGCCCCGCGTCCCGTACTGCCGCCCCGCCCCGAGTCCCATGCCGCAG
CCACCGCGACGGAGCCCGCAGGCGGGAACCTGCCTCCGCGCGTTAGCGCGCACGCGCGCCTCATGTGTCG
TCCCCATCAGCGCCGGCTTCCGTCTATAGGCCAGATGCACTGTCACTCTGGCGAAGTCGCAGACCCGATT
GGCCGGGACGGAGGCGCGAGACCGGGTTGCGGGCGGGGCCGAACGTGGTATAAAAGGGGCGGGAGGCCAG
GCTCGTGCCGTTTTGCAGACGCCACCGCCGAGGAAAACCGTGTACTATTAGCCACGCGTGCCACCATGAC
CGAGTACAAGCCCACGGTGCGCCTCGCCACCCGCGACGACGTCCCCCGGGCCGTACGCACCCTCGCCGCC
GCGTTCGCCGACTACCCCGCCACGCGCCACACCGTCGACCCGGACCGCCACATCGAGCGGGTCACCGAGC
TGCAAGAACTCTTCCTCACGCGCGTCGGGCTCGACATCGGCAAGGTGTGGGTCGCGGACGACGGCGCCGC
GGTGGCGGTCTGGACCACGCCGGAGAGCGTCGAAGCGGGGGCGGTGTTCGCCGAGATCGGCCCGCGCATG
GCCGAGTTGAGCGGTTCCCGGCTGGCCGCGCAGCAACAGATGGAAGGCCTCCTGGCGCCGCACCGGCCCA
AGGAGCCCGCGTGGTTCCTGGCCACCGTCGGCGTCTCGCCCGACCACCAGGGCAAGGGTCTGGGCAGCGC
CGTCGTGCTCCCCGGAGTGGAGGCGGCCGAGCGCGCCGGGGTGCCCGCCTTCCTGGAGACCTCCGCGCCC
CGCAACCTCCCCTTCTACGAGCGGCTCGGCTTCACCGTCACCGCCGACGTCGAGGTGCCCGAAGGACCGC
GCACCTGGTGCATGACCCGCAAGCCCGGTGCCTGAGCGATCGCTAATCAACCTCTGGATTACAAAATTTG
TGAAAGATTGACTGGTATTCTTAACTATGTTGCTCCTTTTACGCTATGTGGATACGCTGCTTTAATGCCT
TTGTATCATGCTATTGCTTCCCGTATGGCTTTCATTTTCTCCTCCTTGTATAAATCCTGGTTGCTGTCTC
TTTATGAGGAGTTGTGGCCCGTTGTCAGGCAACGTGGCGTGGTGTGCACTGTGTTTGCTGACGCAACCCC
CACTGGTTGGGGCATTGCCACCACCTGTCAGCTCCTTTCCGGGACTTTCGCTTTCCCCCTCCCTATTGCC
ACGGCGGAACTCATCGCCGCCTGCCTTGCCCGCTGCTGGACAGGGGCTCGGCTGTTGGGCACTGACAATT
CCGTGGTGTTGTCGGGGAAGCTGACGTCCTTTCCATGGCTGCTCGCCTGTGTTGCCACCTGGATTCTGCG
CGGGACGTCCTTCTGCTACGTCCCTTCGGCCCTCAATCCAGCGGACCTTCCTTCCCGCGGCCTGCTGCCG
GCTCTGCGGCCTCTTCCGCGTCTTCGCCTTCGCCCTCAGACGAGTCGGATCTCCCTTTGGGCCGCCTCCC
CGCTTAATCGCGTCGAGACCTAGAAAAACATGGAGCAATCACAAGTAGCAATACAGCAGCTACCAATGCT
GATTGTGCCTGGCTAGAAGCACAAGAGGAGGAGGAGGTGGGTTTTCCAGTCACACCTCAGGTACCTTTAA
GACCAATGACTTACAAGGCAGCTGTAGATCTTAGCCACTTTTTAAAAGAAAAGGGGGGACTGGAAGGGCT
AATTCACTCCCAACGAAGACAAGATATCCTTGATCTGTGGATCTACCACACACAAGGCTACTTCCCTGAT
TGGCAGAACTACACACCAGGGCCAGGGATCAGATATCCACTGACCTTTGGATGGTGCTACAAGCTAGTAC
CAGTTGAGCAAGAGAAGGTAGAAGAAGCCAATGAAGGAGAGAACACCCGCTTGTTACACCCTGTGAGCCT
GCATGGGATGGATGACCCGGAGAGAGAAGTATTAGAGTGGAGGTTTGACAGCCGCCTAGCATTTCATCAC
ATGGCCCGAGAGCTGCATCCGGACTGTACTGGGTCTCTCTGGTTAGACCAGATCTGAGCCTGGGAGCTCT
CTGGCTAACTAGGGAACCCACTGCTTAAGCCTCAATAAAGCTTGCCTTGAGTGCTTCAAGTAGTGTGTGC
CCGTCTGTTGTGTGACTCTGGTAACTAGAGATCCCTCAGACCCTTTTAGTCAGTGTGGAAAATCTCTAGC
AGGGCCCGTTTCATGTGAGCAAAAGGCCAGCAAAAGGCCAGGAACCGTAAAAAGGCCGCGTTGCTGGCGT
TTTTCCATAGGCTCCGCCCCCCTGACGAGCATCACAAAAATCGACGCTCAAGTCAGAGGTGGCGAAACCC
GACAGGACTATAAAGATACCAGGCGTTTCCCCCTGGAAGCTCCCTCGTGCGCTCTCCTGTTCCGACCCTG
CCGCTTACCGGATACCTGTCCGCCTTTCTCCCTTCGGGAAGCGTGGCGCTTTCTCATAGCTCACGCTGTA
GGTATCTCAGTTCGGTGTAGGTCGTTCGCTCCAAGCTGGGCTGTGTGCACGAACCCCCCGTTCAGCCCGA
CCGCTGCGCCTTATCCGGTAACTATCGTCTTGAGTCCAACCCGGTAAGACACGACTTATCGCCACTGGCA
GCAGCCACTGGTAACAGGATTAGCAGAGCGAGGTATGTAGGCGGTGCTACAGAGTTCTTGAAGTGGTGGC
CTAACTACGGCTACACTAGAAGAACAGTATTTGGTATCTGCGCTCTGCTGAAGCCAGTTACCTTCGGAAA
AAGAGTTGGTAGCTCTTGATCCGGCAAACAAACCACCGCTGGTAGCGGTGGTTTTTTTGTTTGCAAGCAG
CAGATTACGCGCAGAAAAAAAGGATCTCAAGAAGATCCTTTGATCTTTTCTACGGGGTCTGACGCTCAGT
GGAACGAAAACTCACGTTAAGGGATTTTGGTCATGAGATTATCAAAAAGGATCTTCACCTAGATCCTTTT
AAATTAAAAATGAAGTTTTAAATCAATCTAAAGTATATATGAGTAAACTTGGTCTGACAGTTACCAATGC
TTAATCAGTGAGGCACCTATCTCAGCGATCTGTCTATTTCGTTCATCCATAGTTGCCTGACTCCCCGTCG
TGTAGATAACTACGATACGGGAGGGCTTACCATCTGGCCCCAGTGCTGCAATGATACCGCGAGACCCACG
CTCACCGGCTCCAGATTTATCAGCAATAAACCAGCCAGCCGGAAGGGCCGAGCGCAGAAGTGGTCCTGCA
ACTTTATCCGCCTCCATCCAGTCTATTAATTGTTGCCGGGAAGCTAGAGTAAGTAGTTCGCCAGTTAATA
GTTTGCGCAACGTTGTTGCCATTGCTACAGGCATCGTGGTGTCACGCTCGTCGTTTGGTATGGCTTCATT
CAGCTCCGGTTCCCAACGATCAAGGCGAGTTACATGATCCCCCATGTTGTGCAAAAAAGCGGTTAGCTCC
TTCGGTCCTCCGATCGTTGTCAGAAGTAAGTTGGCCGCAGTGTTATCACTCATGGTTATGGCAGCACTGC
ATAATTCTCTTACTGTCATGCCATCCGTAAGATGCTTTTCTGTGACTGGTGAGTACTCAACCAAGTCATT
CTGAGAATAGTGTATGCGGCGACCGAGTTGCTCTTGCCCGGCGTCAATACGGGATAATACCGCGCCACAT
AGCAGAACTTTAAAAGTGCTCATCATTGGAAAACGTTCTTCGGGGCGAAAACTCTCAAGGATCTTACCGC
TGTTGAGATCCAGTTCGATGTAACCCACTCGTGCACCCAACTGATCTTCAGCATCTTTTACTTTCACCAG
CGTTTCTGGGTGAGCAAAAACAGGAAGGCAAAATGCCGCAAAAAAGGGAATAAGGGCGACACGGAAATGT
TGAATACTCATACTCTTCCTTTTTCAATATTATTGAAGCATTTATCAGGGTTATTGTCTCATGAGCGGAT
ACATATTTGAATGTATTTAGAAAAATAAACAAATAGGGGTTCCGCGCACATTTCCCCGAAAAGTGCCACC
TGACGTCGACGGATCGGGAGATCTCCCGATCCCCTATGGTGCACTCTCAGTACAATCTGCTCTGATGCCG
CATAGTTAAGCCAGTATCTGCTCCCTGCTTGTGTGTTGGAGGTCGCTGAGTAGTGCGCGAGCAAAATTTA
AGCTACAACAAGGCAAGGCTTGACCGACAATTGCATGAAG
Features (pLannotate 1.2.2; 21 found; start..end, strand, type, name):
     69..398     +  promoter       SV40 promoter: SV40 enhancer and early promoter
    410..789     +  enhancer       CMV enhancer: human cytomegalovirus immediate early enhancer
    790..989     +  promoter       CMV promoter: human cytomegalovirus (CMV) immediate early promoter
   1007..1187    +  LTR            5' LTR (truncated): truncated 5' long terminal repeat (LTR) from HIV-1
   1234..1359    +  misc_feature   HIV-1 Ψ: packaging signal of human immunodeficiency virus type 1
   1343..1681    +  CDS            HIV-1 gag (fragment): gag protein from human immunodeficiency virus 1; gag
   1856..2089    +  misc_feature   RRE: The Rev response element (RRE) of HIV-1 allows for Rev-dependent mRNA export from the nucleus to the cytoplasm.
   2210..2452    +  CDS            env (fragment): ENV_HV2ST - Experimental evidence at protein level: Swiss-Prot protein existence level 1. The gp120-gp41 heterodimer allows rapid transcytosis of the virus through CD4 negative cells such as simple epithelial monolayers of the intestinal, rectal and endocervical epithelial barriers. Both gp120 and gp41 specifically recognize glycosphingolipids galactosyl- ceramide (GalCer) or 3' sulfo-galactosyl-ceramide (GalS) present in the lipid rafts structures of epithelial cells. Binding to these alternative receptors allows the rapid transcytosis of the virus through the epithelial cells. This transcyto
   2465..2565    +  CDS            Rev (fragment): human immunodeficiency virus 1 (HIV-1) Rev protein; rev; enhances nuclear export of unspliced and incompletely spliced viral mRNAs
   2615..2732    +  misc_feature   cPPT/CTS: central polypurine tract and central termination sequence of HIV-1
   2869..3276    +  promoter       SFFV promoter: spleen focus-forming virus long terminal repeat (LTR) promoter
   3342..3364    +  CDS            FLAG (fragment): FLAG® epitope tag, followed by an enterokinase cleavage site
   3375..3686    +  CDS            vpr: VPR_SIVGB - Protein inferred from homology: Swiss-Prot protein existence level 3. Stimulates gene expression driven by the HIV-2 LTR. Prevents infected cells from undergoing mitosis and proliferating, by inducing arrest or delay in the G2 phase of the cell cycle. Cell cycle arrest creates a favorable environment for maximizing viral expression and production (By similarity). From Simian immunodeficiency virus (isolate GB1) (SIV-mnd) (Simian immunodeficiency virus mandrill).
   4196..4795    +  CDS            PuroR: puromycin N-acetyltransferase; pac from Streptomyces alboniger; confers resistance to puromycin
   4805..5393    +  misc_feature   WPRE: woodchuck hepatitis virus posttranscriptional regulatory element
   5404..5904    +  CDS            nef (fragment): NEF_HV1LA - Experimental evidence at protein level: Swiss-Prot protein existence level 1. Extracellular Nef protein targets CD4(+) T-lymphocytes for apoptosis by interacting with CXCR4 surface receptors. From Human immunodeficiency virus type 1 group M subtype B (isolate Lai) (HIV-1).
   5911..6091    +  LTR            5' LTR (truncated): truncated 5' long terminal repeat (LTR) from HIV-1
   6162..6750    -  rep_origin     ori: high-copy-number ColE1/pMB1/pBR322/pUC origin of replication
   6921..7781    -  CDS            AmpR: β-lactamase; bla; confers resistance to ampicillin, carbenicillin, and related antibiotics
   7782..7886    -  promoter       AmpR promoter: bla
   7945..7997    -  misc_feature   bom (fragment): basis of mobility region from pBR322
