[The description below was written by a language model from this plasmid's Addgene catalogue record and pLannotate feature annotations shown in this document.]
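Description:
pscALPS-SIV-MND1 vpr is an HIV-1-based lentiviral transfer vector built on the pscALPS Puro backbone, about 8.1 kb in size. It is propagated in bacteria through a high-copy ColE1/pUC-type origin with ampicillin selection (AmpR under its own bla promoter). The viral genome is transcribed in producer cells from a CMV enhancer/promoter placed directly upstream of a truncated HIV-1 5' LTR, and an SV40 enhancer/early promoter element is annotated just before it. Downstream lie the standard cis-acting elements for vector production and transduction: the Ψ packaging signal extending into a gag fragment, the Rev response element for Rev-dependent nuclear export of the genomic RNA, and the cPPT/CTS. Short env, rev and nef fragments are residual HIV-1 sequence rather than expressed genes. A second truncated LTR closes the provirus.

The payload is a codon-optimized Vpr from the mandrill simian immunodeficiency virus SIVMND1, carrying an N-terminal 3xFLAG tag and driven by the spleen focus-forming virus (SFFV) LTR promoter. The automated annotation picks up only a fragment of the FLAG repeat. A puromycin N-acetyltransferase gene follows about 500 bp downstream, allowing selection of transduced mammalian cells. No feature is annotated in the intervening gap, so the record does not state what element drives PuroR expression. A WPRE after the marker enhances transcript stability and expression.

According to the associated publication, the construct belongs to a study of how primate immunodeficiency virus Vpx and Vpr proteins counteract transcriptional repression of proviruses by the HUSH complex. It is suited to stable, selectable expression of epitope-tagged Vpr in transduced cells.
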