Addgene plasmid #115817: pscALPS-SIV-MND1 vpr
Purpose: Encodes codon optimized 3xFLAG-SIVMND1 Vpr (M27470) and puromycin resistance protein
Depositing lab: Jeremy Luban. Depositing organization: University of Massachusetts, Worcester. Publication: Primate immunodeficiency virus proteins Vpx and Vpr counteract transcriptional repression of proviruses by the HUSH complex. Yurkovetskiy L, Guney MH, Kim K, Goh SL, McCauley S, Dauphin A, Diehl WE, Luban J. Nat Microbiol. 2018 Dec;3(12):1354-1361. doi: 10.1038/s41564-018-0256-x. Epub 2018 Oct 8. PubMed 30297740.
Backbone
  Vector backbone: pscALPS Puro
  Vector type: Lentiviral
  Selectable markers: Puromycin
Growth in bacteria
  Bacterial resistance: Ampicillin, 100 μg/mL
  Growth temperature: 30°C
  Growth strain: NEB Stable
  Copy number: High Copy
Gene/Insert
  Gene/Insert name: SIVMND1 Vpr (M27470)
  Promoter: SFFV
  Tag / fusion protein: 3x-FLAG (N terminal on insert)
  Cloning method: Restriction Enzyme; 5′ cloning site XbaI (unknown if destroyed); 3′ cloning site EcoRI (unknown if destroyed)
Terms and licenses: Academic/Nonprofit Terms; Industry Terms: Not Available to Industry
Depositor comments: PuroR . Please visit https://www.biorxiv.org/content/early/2018/04/03/293001 for bioRxiv preprint.
How to cite: pscALPS-SIV-MND1 vpr was a gift from Jeremy Luban (Addgene plasmid # 115817 ; http://n2t.net/addgene:115817 ; RRID:Addgene_115817)
