>Addgene plasmid #115817 | pscALPS-SIV-MND1 vpr | depositor partial sequence | sequence record 218766 | SIV MND1 Vpr
TCTAGAGCCGCCATGGATTATAAAGATGACGATGACAAAGACTATAAAGACGATGACGACAAAGATTACA
AGGACGACGACGACAAAGCGGCCGCTATGGGGCAGAAGCGAGACGAGCAGGTATCCGAAGATCAAGGTCC
CCCCAGAGAACCCTATAATCAGTGGCTTGCGGATACGATGGAAGAGATAAAAGAAGAGGCCAGGAAACAT
TTCCCTCTCATTATATTGAACGCCGTTTCTGAATACTGCGTACAGAATACAGGATCTGAAGAAGAAGCAT
GTGAGAAATTCATCACTTTGATGAATAGGGCCATTTGGGTTCACCTCGCTCAAGGGTGCGACGGGACGTT
CAGAGAACGGCGACCACAACTGCCTCCCAGTGGGTTCAGACCCCGAGGGGACCGCTTGTAACCCGGGGAA
TTC
